>Addgene plasmid #138025 | MYMH 21 | addgene full sequence | sequence record 274839 | Addgene NGS Result
TTGGACTCCTGTTGATAGATCCAGTAATGACCTCAGAACTCCATCTGGATTTGTTCAGAACGCTCGGTTG
CCGCCGGGCGTTTTTTATTGGTGAGAATCCAGGGGTCCCCAATAATTACGATTTAAATTGGCGAAAATGA
GACGTTGATCGGCACGTAAGAGGTTCCAACTTTCACCATAATGAAATAAGATCACTACCGGGCGTATTTT
TTGAGTTATCGAGATTTTCAGGAGCTAAGGAAGCTAAAATGGAGAAAAAAATCACTGGATATACCACCGT
TGATATATCCCAATGGCATCGTAAAGAACATTTTGAGGCATTTCAGTCAGTTGCTCAATGTACCTATAAC
CAGACCGTTCAGCTGGATATTACGGCCTTTTTAAAGACCGTAAAGAAAAATAAGCACAAGTTTTATCCGG
CCTTTATTCACATTCTTGCCCGCCTGATGAATGCTCATCCGGAATTTCGTATGGCAATGAAAGACGGTGA
GCTGGTGATATGGGATAGTGTTCACCCTTGTTACACCGTTTTCCATGAGCAAACTGAAACGTTTTCATCG
CTCTGGAGTGAATACCACGACGATTTCCGGCAGTTTCTACACATATATTCGCAAGATGTGGCGTGTTACG
GTGAAAACCTGGCCTATTTCCCTAAAGGGTTTATTGAGAATATGTTTTTCGTCTCAGCCAATCCCTGGGT
GAGTTTCACCAGTTTTGATTTAAACGTGGCCAATATGGACAACTTCTTCGCCCCCGTTTTCACCATGGGC
AAATATTATACGCAAGGCGACAAGGTGCTGATGCCGCTGGCGATTCAGGTTCATCATGCCGTTTGTGATG
GCTTCCATGTCGGCAGAATGCTTAATGAATTACAACAGTACTGCGATGAGTGGCAGGGCGGGGCGTAATT
TGACTTTTGTCCTTTTCCGCTGCATAACCCTGCTTCGGGGTCATTATAGCGATTTTTTCGGTATATCCAT
CCTTTTTCGCACGATATACAGGATTTTGCCAAAGGGTTCGTGTAGACTTTCCTTGGTGTATCCAACGGCG
TCAGCCGGGCAGGATAGGTGAAGTAGGCCCACCCGCGAGCGGGTGTTCCTTCTTCACTGTCCCTTATTCG
CACCTGGCGGTGCTCAACGGGAATCCTGCTCTGCGAGGCTGGCCGTAGGCCGGCCCTACCGGCGCGGCAG
CGTTACCCGTGTCGGCGGCTCCAACGGCTCGCCATCGTCCAGAAAACACGGCTCATCGGGCATCGGCAGG
CGCTGCTGCCCGCGCCGTTCCCATTCCTCCGTTTCGGTCAAGGCTGGCAGGTCTGGTTCCATGCCCGGAA
TGCCGGGCTGGCTGGGCGGCTCCTCGCCGGGGCCGGTCGGTAGTTGCTGCTCGCCCGGATACAGGGTCGG
GATGCGGCGCAGGTCGCCATGCCCCAACAGCGATTCGTCCTGGTCGTCGTGATCAACCACCACGGCGGCA
CTGAACACCGACAGGCGCAACTGGTCGCGGGGCTGGCCCCACGCCACGCGGTCATTGACCACGTAGGCCG
ACACGGTGCCGGGGCCGTTGAGCTTCACGACGGAGATCCAGCGCTCGGCCACCAAGTCCTTGACTGCGTA
TTGGACCGTCCGCAAAGAACGTCCGATGAGCTTGGAAAGTGTCTTCTGGCTGACCACCACGGCGTTCTGG
TGGCCCATCTGCGCCACGAGGTGATGCAGCAGCATTGCCGCCGTGGGTTTCCTCGCAATAAGCCCGGCCC
ACGCCTCATGCGCTTTGCGTTCCGTTTGCACCCAGTGACCGGGCTTGTTCTTGGCTTGAATGCCGATTTC
TCTGGACTGCGTGGCCATGCTTATCTCCATGCGGTAGGGGTGCCGCACGGTTGCGGCACCATGCGCAATC
AGCTGCAACTTTTCGGCAGCGCGACAACAATTATGCGTTGCGTAAAAGTGGCAGTCAATTACAGATTTTC
TTTAACCTACGCAATGAGCTATTGCGGGGGGTGCCGCAATGAGCTGTTGCGTACCCCCCTTTTTTAAGTT
GTTGATTTTTAAGTCTTTCGCATTTCGCCCTATATCTAGTTCTTTGGTGCCCAAAGAAGGGCACCCCTGC
GGGGTTCCCCCACGCCTTCGGCGCGGCTCCCCCTCCGGCAAAAAGTGGCCCCTCCGGGGCTTGTTGATCG
ACTGCGCGGCCTTCGGCCTTGCCCAAGGTGGCGCTGCCCCCTTGGAACCCCCGCACTCGCCGCCGTGAGG
CTCGGGGGGCAGGCGGGCGGGCTTCGCCCTTCGACTGCCCCCACTCGCATAGGCTTGGGTCGTTCCAGGC
GCGTCAAGGCCAAGCCGCTGCGCGGTCGCTGCGCGAGCCTTGACCCGCCTTCCACTTGGTGTCCAACCGG
CAAGCGAAGCGCGCAGGCCGCAGGCCGGAGGCTTTTCCCCAGAGAAAATTAAAAAAATTGATGGGGCAAG
GCCGCAGGCCGCGCAGTTGGAGCCGGTGGGTATGTGGTCGAAGGCTGGGTAGCCGGTGGGCAATCCCTGT
GGTCAAGCTCGTGGGCAGGCGCAGCCTGTCCATCAGCTTGTCCAGCAGGGTTGTCCACGGGCCGAGCGAA
GCGAGCCAGCCGGTGGCCGCTCGCGGCCATCGTCCACATATCCACGGGCTGGCAAGGGAGCGCAGCGACC
GCGCAGGGCGAAGCCCGGAGAGCAAGCCCGTAGGGGGGGCGCGCCCAGCTGTCTAGGGCGGCGGATTTGT
CCTACTCAGGAGAGCGTTCACCGACAAACAACAGATAAAACGAAAGGCCCAGTCTTTCGACTGAGCCTTT
CGTTTTATTTGATGCCTTTAATTAAAGCGGATAACAATTTCACACAGGAGAATTCGCGGCCGCTTCTAGA
GAATTGTGAGCGGATAACAATTGACATTGTGAGCGGATAACAAGATACTGAGCACATACTAGAGAAACAG
GAGAAATACTAGATGCGTAAAGGAGAAGAACTTTTCACTGGAGTTGTCCCAATTCTTGTTGAATTAGATG
GTGATGTTAATGGGCACAAATTTTCTGTCAGTGGAGAGGGTGAAGGTGATGCAACATACGGAAAACTTAC
CCTTAAATTTATTTGCACTACTGGAAAACTACCTGTTCCATGGCCAACACTTGTCACTACTTTCGGTTAT
GGTGTTCAATGCTTTGCGAGATACCCAGATCATATGAAACAGCATGACTTTTTCAAGAGTGCCATGCCCG
AAGGTTATGTACAGGAAAGAACTATATTTTTCAAAGATGACGGGAACTACAAGACACGTGCTGAAGTCAA
GTTTGAAGGTGATACCCTTGTTAATAGAATCGAGTTAAAAGGTATTGATTTTAAAGAAGATGGAAACATT
CTTGGACACAAATTGGAATACAACTATAACTCACACAATGTATACATCATGGCAGACAAACAAAAGAATG
GAATCAAAGTTAACTTCAAAATTAGACACAACATTGAAGATGGAAGCGTTCAACTAGCAGACCATTATCA
ACAAAATACTCCAATTGGCGATGGCCCTGTCCTTTTACCAGACAACCATTACCTGTCCACACAATCTGCC
CTTTCGAAAGATCCCAACGAAAAGAGAGACCACATGGTCCTTCTTGAGTTTGTAACAGCTGCTGGGATTA
CACATGGCATGGATGAACTATACAAATAATAATACTAGAGCCAGGCATCAAATAAAACGAAAGGCTCAGT
CGAAAGACTGGGCCTTTCGTTTTATCTGTTGTTTGTCGGTGAACGCTCTCTACTAGAGTCACACTGGCTC
ACCTTCGGGTGGGCCTTTCTGCGTTTATATACTAGTAGCGGCCGCTGCAGC
Features (pLannotate 1.2.2; 14 found; start..end, strand, type, name):
      4..98      +  terminator     lambda t0 terminator: transcription terminator from phage lambda
    146..248     +  promoter       cat promoter: promoter of the E. coli cat gene encoding chloramphenicol acetyltransferase
    249..905     +  CDS            cat: CAT_ECOLX - Experimental evidence at protein level: Swiss-Prot protein existence level 1. This enzyme is an effector of chloramphenicol resistance in bacteria. From Escherichia coli. This protein is used as a marker in many commonly used cloning vectors, such as pACYC184.
   1057..1165    +  oriT           oriT: incP origin of transfer
   1176..1838    -  CDS            pBBR1 Rep: replication protein for the broad-host-range plasmid pBBR1 from Bordetella bronchiseptica
   1839..2610    -  rep_origin     pBBR1 oriV: replication origin of the broad-host-range plasmid pBBR1 from Bordetella bronchiseptica; requires the pBBR1 Rep protein for replication
   2725..2811    -  terminator     rrnB T1 terminator: Escherichia coli rrnB; transcription terminator T1 from the E. coli rrnB gene
   2850..2871    +  misc_feature   BioBrick prefix: BioBrick prefix for parts that do not start with "ATG"
   2874..2890    +  protein_bind   lac operator: The lac repressor binds to the lac operator to inhibit transcription in E. coli. This inhibition can be relieved by adding lactose or isopropyl-β-D-thiogalactopyranoside (IPTG). lac repressor encoded by lacI
   2897..2913    +  protein_bind   lac operator: The lac repressor binds to the lac operator to inhibit transcription in E. coli. This inhibition can be relieved by adding lactose or isopropyl-β-D-thiogalactopyranoside (IPTG). lac repressor encoded by lacI
   2953..3666    +  CDS            hfriFP: hfriFP is a fluorescent protein published in 2013, derived from Herbaspirillum frisingense.
   3689..3760    +  terminator     rrnB T1 terminator: transcription terminator T1 from the E. coli rrnB gene
   3776..3803    +  terminator     T7Te terminator: phage T7 early transcription terminator
   3810..3830    +  misc_feature   BioBrick suffix: universal suffix for all parts
