[The description below was written by a language model from this plasmid's Addgene catalogue record and pLannotate feature annotations shown in this document.]
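Description:
MYMH 21 is a 3.8 kb bacterial expression plasmid built on pSEVA-331Bb, a BioBrick-compatible version of a modular broad-host-range SEVA vector. It carries the pBBR1 oriV together with the pBBR1 Rep protein that this origin requires, which allows replication in a wide range of Gram-negative bacteria. An incP oriT also permits conjugative transfer into hosts that are hard to transform. Selection is by chloramphenicol, through the cat gene driven by its own promoter. A lambda t0 terminator and an rrnB T1 terminator flank the backbone modules and insulate them from the cargo region. The record lists the plasmid as high copy and propagated in DH5alpha.

The cargo lies between the BioBrick prefix and suffix. It comprises a regulatory region containing two lac operator sites, a fluorescent protein coding sequence, and a double terminator made of rrnB T1 and T7Te. The operators suggest a lac-repressible promoter, but the feature table annotates no promoter and no lacI, and the catalogue entry does not name the promoter. The catalogue describes the reporter as GFP, whereas the automated annotation labels the open reading frame hfriFP; this is probably a best-match call by the annotation software, and the two records are not otherwise reconciled.

The defining element is a synthetic ribosome binding site variant, designated 4GC, placed upstream of the reporter, although it is not annotated as a separate feature. The depositor notes that it gives intermediate expression. The plasmid belongs to a set of RBS variants characterised by fluorescence output, part of a synthetic biology toolkit for tuning gene expression in Acetobacteraceae.
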