Addgene plasmid #138025: MYMH 21
Purpose: Encodes Ribosome Binding Site (RBS) variant using GFP as a reporter gene
Depositing lab: Meng How Tan. Depositing organization: Nanyang Technological University. Publication: An Expanded Synthetic Biology Toolkit for Gene Expression Control in Acetobacteraceae. Teh MY, Ooi KH, Danny Teo SX, Bin Mansoor ME, Shaun Lim WZ, Tan MH. ACS Synth Biol. 2019 Apr 19;8(4):708-723. doi: 10.1021/acssynbio.8b00168. Epub 2019 Mar 22. PubMed 30865830.
Backbone
  Vector backbone: pSEVA-331Bb
  Vector type: Bacterial Expression
Growth in bacteria
  Bacterial resistance: Chloramphenicol, 25 μg/mL
  Growth temperature: 37°C
  Growth strain: DH5alpha
  Copy number: High Copy
Gene/Insert
  Gene/Insert name: pSEVA-331Bb-4GC-GFP
  Species: Synthetic
  Mutation: AAA CAG GAG AAA
  Cloning method: Restriction Enzyme; 5′ cloning site Unknown (unknown if destroyed)
Terms and licenses: Academic/Nonprofit Terms; Industry Terms: Not Available to Industry
Depositor comments: Intermediate expression
How to cite: MYMH 21 was a gift from Meng How Tan (Addgene plasmid # 138025 ; http://n2t.net/addgene:138025 ; RRID:Addgene_138025)
